Addgene plasmid #27535: pGEM-T ZfHoxd9a
Depositing lab: Victoria Prince. Depositing organization: University of Chicago. Publication: Zebrafish hox genes: genomic organization and modified colinear expression patterns in the trunk. Prince VE, Joly L, Ekker M, Ho RK. Development. 1998 Feb . 125(3):407-20. PubMed 9425136.
Backbone
  Vector backbone: pGEM-T
  Backbone manufacturer: Promega
  Backbone size w/o insert (bp): 3000
  Vector type: Bacterial Expression
Growth in bacteria
  Bacterial resistance: Ampicillin, 100 μg/mL
  Growth temperature: 37°C
  Growth strain: DH5alpha
  Copy number: High Copy
Gene/Insert
  Gene/Insert name: Hoxd9a (alt name: 3' end clone)
  Species: D. rerio (zebrafish)
  Entrez Gene: hoxd9a (a.k.a. RP71-78H1.4, hoxd9, z-28)
  Cloning method: Restriction Enzyme; 5′ cloning site EcoRV (destroyed during cloning); 3′ cloning site EcoRV (destroyed during cloning)
  Sequencing primers: 5′ T7; 3′ SP6
Terms and licenses: Academic/Nonprofit Terms; Industry Terms: Not Available to Industry
Depositor comments: Addgene's quality control sequence has some mismatches with NCBI's sequence for this gene; the mismatches should not affect plasmid function.
How to cite: pGEM-T ZfHoxd9a was a gift from Victoria Prince (Addgene plasmid # 27535 ; http://n2t.net/addgene:27535 ; RRID:Addgene_27535)
