[The description below was written by a language model from this plasmid's Addgene catalogue record.]
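Description:
pGEM-T ZfHoxd9a is a small, high-copy bacterial cloning plasmid built on the commercial pGEM-T backbone (about 3 kb without insert) and carrying a fragment of the zebrafish (Danio rerio) homeobox gene hoxd9a. It is propagated in standard E. coli cloning strains under ampicillin selection. Although catalogued as a bacterial expression vector, pGEM-T is generally used as a T-overhang cloning vector for PCR products rather than for protein production. The recorded cloning site, EcoRV destroyed at both ends, is consistent with that design, since the vector is prepared by EcoRV linearisation and addition of T overhangs.

The insert is described as a "3' end clone" of hoxd9a, indicating that it represents the 3' portion of the gene or transcript rather than a full-length coding sequence. The record does not give the insert size, its exact boundaries or its orientation. The listed sequencing primers, T7 on one side and SP6 on the other, reflect the opposing phage RNA polymerase promoters that flank the pGEM-T cloning site. These allow sequencing from either end and in vitro transcription of either strand. No tags, reporters or eukaryotic regulatory elements are recorded.

The associated publication concerns the genomic organisation and expression patterns of zebrafish hox genes. A clone of this kind would typically serve as a template for riboprobes for in situ hybridisation, though the record does not state this use explicitly. The depositor notes that the quality-control sequence shows some mismatches with the NCBI reference sequence for the gene, which are not expected to affect function.
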