>Addgene plasmid #27535 | pGEM-T ZfHoxd9a | addgene partial sequence | sequence record 33940 | 27535 with T7
GGTATCGATAAGCTTGATTATGAAGTTGCACGAATCCTGAATTTAACAGAGCGCCAGGTGAAAATCTGGT
TTCAGAACAGAAGAATGAAAATGAAGAAGATGAACCGAGAGAGGAGCAGCAAAGATCCGTAATGGAAAGC
GTGCAAGAAGCTAATGCGCGTTTCTTTAGCACGCTTGGTTTAGGATACAACTTTTGTCCGTTTTTTTGTT
TTAGTCACTCAAGATTAAATTGGCGTATATTCTATTTAATTTGATATATTTTTAAATATATTTTTTCTCC
TCAGATAATAATTAGTATTTGAGTAACTTTAAATAAAAGGGTATTTCAATCCTCCTAAATTGTAAAAAAA
AAAAAAAAAGCTTGAGCTCGAGTCCTCAATCGAATTCCTGCAGCCCGGGGGATCCACTAGTTCTAGAGCG
GCCGCCACCGCGGTGGAGCTCCAGCTTTTGTTCCCTTTAGTGAGGGTTAATTGCGCGCTTGGCGTAATCA
TGGTCATAGCTGTTTCCTGTGTGAAATTGTTATCCGCTCACAATTCCACACAACATACGAGCCGGAAGCA
TAAAGTGTAAAGCCTGGGGTGCCTAATGAGTGAGCTAACTCACATTAATTGCGTTGCGCTCACTGCCCGC
TTTCCAGTCGGGAAACCTGTCGTGCCAGCTGCATTAATGAATCGGCCAACGCGCGGGGAGAGGCGGTTTG
CGTATTGGGCGCTCTTCCGCTTCCTCGCTCACTGACTCG
